Addgene plasmid #142697: TFORF0837
Purpose: Lentiviral vector for overexpressing transcription factor ORFs with unique 24-bp barcodes. Barcodes facilitate identification of transcription factors in pooled screens.
Depositing lab: Feng Zhang. Depositing organization: Broad Institute. Publication: A transcription factor atlas of directed differentiation. Joung J, Ma S, Tay T, Geiger-Schuller KR, Kirchgatterer PC, Verdine VK, Guo B, Arias-Garcia MA, Allen WE, Singh A, Kuksenko O, Abudayyeh OO, Gootenberg JS, Fu Z, Macrae RK, Buenrostro JD, Regev A, Zhang F. Cell. 2023 Jan 5;186(1):209-229.e26. doi: 10.1016/j.cell.2022.11.026. PubMed 36608654.
Backbone
  Vector backbone: pLX_TRC317
  Backbone manufacturer: Broad Institute Genetic Perturbation Platform
  Backbone size w/o insert (bp): 8264
  Vector type: Mammalian Expression, Lentiviral
  Selectable markers: Puromycin
Growth in bacteria
  Bacterial resistance: Ampicillin, 100 μg/mL
  Growth temperature: 37°C
  Growth strain: NEB Stable
  Copy number: High Copy
Gene/Insert
  Gene/Insert name: ZSCAN18
  Species: H. sapiens (human)
  Insert size (bp): 1226
  Entrez Gene: ZSCAN18 (a.k.a. ZNF447)
  Promoter: EF1a
  Cloning method: Unknown
  Sequencing primers: 5′ GGGTGGAGACTGAAGTTAGGCCAG; 3′ CACATAGCGTAAAAGGAGCAACATAG
Terms and licenses: Academic/Nonprofit Terms; Industry Terms: Not Available to Industry
Depositor comments: NM_001145544,ENST00000421612 . The transcription factor ORF portion of this plasmid was synthesized by Genewiz. Please test multiple small colonies in case of plasmid recombination. To make this collection available in a timely manner, a portion of this collection was not fully sequenced by Addgene. If an Addgene verified full plasmid sequence is not available, please contact us prior to placing an order to request the full sequence.
How to cite: TFORF0837 was a gift from Feng Zhang (Addgene plasmid # 142697 ; http://n2t.net/addgene:142697 ; RRID:Addgene_142697)
