[The description below was written by a language model from this plasmid's Addgene catalogue record and pLannotate feature annotations shown in this document.]
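Description:
TFORF0837 is a lentiviral mammalian expression plasmid built on the pLX_TRC317 backbone. It carries the human zinc-finger transcription factor ZSCAN18 (also known as ZNF447) as one member of a barcoded transcription factor ORF collection. In bacteria it is maintained through a high-copy ColE1/pUC-type origin and selected with ampicillin via the β-lactamase gene. An f1 origin and remnants of a lac/lacZα cloning region flanked by T3 and T7 promoters are also present in the backbone. The depositor warns that the plasmid can recombine, as is common for LTR-containing vectors.

The viral portion follows a third-generation, self-inactivating design. An RSV promoter drives a truncated HIV-1 5' LTR, followed by the Ψ packaging signal with a partial gag sequence, the Rev response element for Rev-dependent nuclear export of the genomic RNA, a cPPT/CTS element, and a ΔU3 3' LTR followed by an SV40 polyadenylation signal.

Two expression units sit between the LTRs. An SV40 early promoter drives puromycin N-acetyltransferase so that transduced cells can be selected with puromycin. Downstream, the strong constitutive EF-1α promoter drives the synthesized ZSCAN18 ORF, and a WPRE after it enhances transcript stability and expression. According to the record, each ORF in the collection is paired with a unique 24-bp barcode, although the barcode is not annotated as a feature. A short U6-promoter-like fragment annotated between the ORF and the WPRE appears to be a partial sequence match, not a functional promoter.

The construct is intended for overexpressing ZSCAN18 in mammalian cells. In pooled lentiviral screens, such as directed-differentiation studies, barcode sequencing identifies which transcription factor each cell received.
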