Features (pLannotate 1.2.2; 31 found; start..end, strand, type, name):
      5..231     +  promoter       RSV promoter: Rous sarcoma virus enhancer/promoter
    232..412     +  LTR            5' LTR (truncated): truncated 5' long terminal repeat (LTR) from HIV-1
    459..584     +  misc_feature   HIV-1 Ψ: packaging signal of human immunodeficiency virus type 1
    568..931     +  CDS            HIV-1 gag (fragment): gag protein from human immunodeficiency virus 1; gag
   1077..1310    +  misc_feature   RRE: The Rev response element (RRE) of HIV-1 allows for Rev-dependent mRNA export from the nucleus to the cytoplasm.
   1687..1713    +  CDS            Rev (fragment): human immunodeficiency virus 1 (HIV-1) Rev protein; rev; enhances nuclear export of unspliced and incompletely spliced viral mRNAs
   1720..1743    +  promoter       SV40 promoter (fragment): SV40 early promoter
   1744..1815    +  promoter       SV40 promoter (fragment): SV40 enhancer and early promoter
   1839..1974    +  rep_origin     SV40 ori: SV40 origin of replication
   2020..2616    +  CDS            PuroR (fragment): puromycin N-acetyltransferase; pac from Streptomyces; confers resistance to puromycin
   2665..2782    +  misc_feature   cPPT/CTS: central polypurine tract and central termination sequence of HIV-1
   2847..2913    +  CDS            small t antigen (fragment): SV40 (simian virus 40) small t antigen
   2920..4098    +  promoter       EF-1α promoter: strong constitutive promoter for human elongation factor EF-1α
   4115..5236    +  CDS            ZSCAN18 (fragment): ZSC18_HUMAN - Also known as ZNF447. Experimental evidence at protein level: Swiss-Prot protein existence level 1. May be involved in transcriptional regulation. From Homo sapiens (Human).
   5252..5305    +  promoter       U6 promoter (fragment): RNA polymerase III promoter for human U6 snRNA
   5347..5935    +  misc_feature   WPRE: woodchuck hepatitis virus posttranscriptional regulatory element
   5986..6005    +  misc_feature   cPPT/CTS (fragment): central polypurine tract and central termination sequence of HIV-1
   6007..6240    +  LTR            3' LTR (ΔU3): self-inactivating 3' long terminal repeat (LTR) from HIV-1
   6318..6439    +  polyA_signal   SV40 poly(A) signal: SV40 polyadenylation signal
   6479..6614    +  rep_origin     SV40 ori: SV40 origin of replication
   6635..6653    -  promoter       T7 promoter: promoter for bacteriophage T7 RNA polymerase
   6661..6816    +  CDS            lacZα (fragment): LacZα fragment of β-galactosidase; lacZ fragment
   6821..7249    +  rep_origin     f1 ori (sequence partly withheld): f1 bacteriophage origin of replication; arrow indicates direction of (+) strand synthesis
   7302..7406    +  promoter       AmpR promoter: bla
   7407..8267    +  CDS            AmpR: β-lactamase; bla; confers resistance to ampicillin, carbenicillin, and related antibiotics
   8438..9026    +  rep_origin     ori: high-copy-number ColE1/pMB1/pBR322/pUC origin of replication
   9209..9301    +  CDS            lacI (fragment): lac repressor; lacI; The lac repressor binds to the lac operator to inhibit transcription in E. coli. This inhibition can be relieved by adding lactose or isopropyl-β-D-thiogalactopyranoside (IPTG).
   9314..9335    +  protein_bind   CAP binding site: CAP binding activates transcription in the presence of cAMP. E. coli catabolite activator protein
   9350..9380    +  promoter       lac promoter: promoter for the E. coli lac operon
   9388..9404    +  protein_bind   lac operator: The lac repressor binds to the lac operator to inhibit transcription in E. coli. This inhibition can be relieved by adding lactose or isopropyl-β-D-thiogalactopyranoside (IPTG). lac repressor encoded by lacI
   9449..9467    +  promoter       T3 promoter: promoter for bacteriophage T3 RNA polymerase
>Addgene plasmid #142697 | TFORF0837 | addgene full sequence | sequence record 397782 | Addgene NGS Result
TTAATGTAGTCTTATGCAATACTCTTGTAGTCTTGCAACATGGTAACGATGAGTTAGCAACATGCCTTAC
AAGGAGAGAAAAAGCACCGTGCATGCCGATTGGTGGAAGTAAGGTGGTACGATCGTGCCTTATTAGGAAG
GCAACAGACGGGTCTGACATGGATTGGACGAACCACTGAATTGCCGCATTGCAGAGATATTGTATTTAAG
TGCCTAGCTCGATACATAAACGGGTCTCTCTGGTTAGACCAGATCTGAGCCTGGGAGCTCTCTGGCTAAC
TAGGGAACCCACTGCTTAAGCCTCAATAAAGCTTGCCTTGAGTGCTTCAAGTAGTGTGTGCCCGTCTGTT
GTGTGACTCTGGTAACTAGAGATCCCTCAGACCCTTTTAGTCAGTGTGGAAAATCTCTAGCAGTGGCGCC
CGAACAGGGACTTGAAAGCGAAAGGGAAACCAGAGGAGCTCTCTCGACGCAGGACTCGGCTTGCTGAAGC
GCGCACGGCAAGAGGCGAGGGGCGGCGACTGGTGAGTACGCCAAAAATTTTGACTAGCGGAGGCTAGAAG
GAGAGAGATGGGTGCGAGAGCGTCAGTATTAAGCGGGGGAGAATTAGATCGCGATGGGAAAAAATTCGGT
TAAGGCCAGGGGGAAAGAAAAAATATAAATTAAAACATATAGTATGGGCAAGCAGGGAGCTAGAACGATT
CGCAGTTAATCCTGGCCTGTTAGAAACATCAGAAGGCTGTAGACAAATACTGGGACAGCTACAACCATCC
CTTCAGACAGGATCAGAAGAACTTAGATCATTATATAATACAGTAGCAACCCTCTATTGTGTGCATCAAA
GGATAGAGATAAAAGACACCAAGGAAGCTTTAGACAAGATAGAGGAAGAGCAAAACAAAAGTAAGACCAC
CGCACAGCAAGCGGCCGCTGATCTTCAGACCTGGAGGAGGAGATATGAGGGACAATTGGAGAAGTGAATT
ATATAAATATAAAGTAGTAAAAATTGAACCATTAGGAGTAGCACCCACCAAGGCAAAGAGAAGAGTGGTG
CAGAGAGAAAAAAGAGCAGTGGGAATAGGAGCTTTGTTCCTTGGGTTCTTGGGAGCAGCAGGAAGCACTA
TGGGCGCAGCGTCAATGACGCTGACGGTACAGGCCAGACAATTATTGTCTGGTATAGTGCAGCAGCAGAA
CAATTTGCTGAGGGCTATTGAGGCGCAACAGCATCTGTTGCAACTCACAGTCTGGGGCATCAAGCAGCTC
CAGGCAAGAATCCTGGCTGTGGAAAGATACCTAAAGGATCAACAGCTCCTGGGGATTTGGGGTTGCTCTG
GAAAACTCATTTGCACCACTGCTGTGCCTTGGAATGCTAGTTGGAGTAATAAATCTCTGGAACAGATTTG
GAATCACACGACCTGGATGGAGTGGGACAGAGAAATTAACAATTACACAAGCTTAATACACTCCTTAATT
GAAGAATCGCAAAACCAGCAAGAAAAGAATGAACAAGAATTATTGGAATTAGATAAATGGGCAAGTTTGT
GGAATTGGTTTAACATAACAAATTGGCTGTGGTATATAAAATTATTCATAATGATAGTAGGAGGCTTGGT
AGGTTTAAGAATAGTTTTTGCTGTACTTTCTATAGTGAATAGAGTTAGGCAGGGATATTCACCATTATCG
TTTCAGACCCACCTCCCAACCCCGAGGGGACCCATGCATTGCATCTCAATTAGTCAGCAACCAGGTGTGG
AAAGTCCCCAGGCTCCCCAGCAGGCAGAAGTATGCAAAGCATGCGTCTCAATTAGTCAGCAACCATAGTC
CCGCCCCTAACTCCGCCCATCCCGCCCCTAACTCCGCCCAGTTCCGCCCATTCTCCGCCCCATGGCTGAC
TAATTTTTTTTATTTATGCAGAGGCCGAGGCCGCCTCGGCCTCTGAGCTATTCCAGAAGTAGTGAGGAGG
CTTTTTTGGAGGCCTAGGCTTTTGCAAAAAGCTTTCTAGAGGTACCACCGGAGCTTACCATGACCGAGTA
CAAGCCCACGGTGCGCCTCGCCACCCGCGACGACGTCCCCAGGGCCGTACGCACCCTCGCCGCCGCGTTC
GCCGACTACCCCGCCACGCGCCACACCGTCGATCCGGACCGCCACATCGAGCGGGTCACCGAGCTGCAAG
AACTCTTCCTCACGCGCGTCGGGCTCGACATCGGCAAGGTGTGGGTCGCGGACGACGGCGCCGCCGTGGC
GGTCTGGACCACGCCGGAGAGCGTCGAAGCGGGGGCGGTGTTCGCCGAGATCGGCCCGCGCATGGCCGAG
TTGAGCGGTTCCCGGCTGGCCGCGCAGCAACAGATGGAAGGCCTCCTGGCGCCGCACCGGCCCAAGGAGC
CCGCGTGGTTCCTGGCCACCGTCGGCGTCTCGCCCGACCACCAGGGCAAGGGTCTGGGCAGCGCCGTCGT
GCTCCCCGGAGTGGAGGCGGCCGAGCGCGCCGGGGTGCCCGCCTTCCTGGAGACCTCCGCGCCCCGCAAC
CTCCCCTTCTACGAGCGGCTCGGCTTCACCGTCACCGCCGACGTCGAGGTGCCCGAAGGACCGCGCACCT
GGTGCATGACCCGCAAGCCCGGTGCCAGTTAACGAATTCTAGATCTTGAGACAAATGGCAGTATTCATCC
ACAATTTTAAAAGAAAAGGGGGGATTGGGGGGTACAGTGCAGGGGAAAGAATAGTAGACATAATAGCAAC
AGACATACAAACTAAAGAATTACAAAAACAAATTACAAAAATTCAAAATTTTCGGGTTTATTACAGGGAC
AGCAGAGATCCACTTTGGCGCCGGCTCGAGGCCTGCAGGTGCAAAGATGGATAAAGTTTTAAACAGAGAG
GAATCTTTGCAGCTAATGGACCTTCTAGGTCTTGAAAGGAGTGGGAATTGGCTCCGGTGCCCGTCAGTGG
GCAGAGCGCACATCGCCCACAGTCCCCGAGAAGTTGGGGGGAGGGGTCGGCAATTGAACCGGTGCCTAGA
GAAGGTGGCGCGGGGTAAACTGGGAAAGTGATGTCGTGTACTGGCTCCGCCTTTTTCCCGAGGGTGGGGG
AGAACCGTATATAAGTGCAGTAGTCGCCGTGAACGTTCTTTTTCGCAACGGGTTTGCCGCCAGAACACAG
GTAAGTGCCGTGTGTGGTTCCCGCGGGCCTGGCCTCTTTACGGGTTATGGCCCTTGCGTGCCTTGAATTA
CTTCCACCTGGCTGCAGTACGTGATTCTTGATCCCGAGCTTCGGGTTGGAAGTGGGTGGGAGAGTTCGAG
GCCTTGCGCTTAAGGAGCCCCTTCGCCTCGTGCTTGAGTTGAGGCCTGGCCTGGGCGCTGGGGCCGCCGC
GTGCGAATCTGGTGGCACCTTCGCGCCTGTCTCGCTGCTTTCGATAAGTCTCTAGCCATTTAAAATTTTT
GATGACCTGCTGCGACGCTTTTTTTCTGGCAAGATAGTCTTGTAAATGCGGGCCAAGATCTGCACACTGG
TATTTCGGTTTTTGGGGCCGCGGGCGGCGACGGGGCCCGTGCGTCCCAGCGCACATGTTCGGCGAGGCGG
GGCCTGCGAGCGCGGCCACCGAGAATCGGACGGGGGTAGTCTCAAGCTGGCCGGCCTGCTCTGGTGCCTG
GCCTCGCGCCGCCGTGTATCGCCCCGCCCTGGGCGGCAAGGCTGGCCCGGTCGGCACCAGTTGCGTGAGC
GGAAAGATGGCCGCTTCCCGGCCCTGCTGCAGGGAGCTCAAAATGGAGGACGCGGCGCTCGGGAGAGCGG
GCGGGTGAGTCACCCACACAAAGGAAAAGGGCCTTTCCGTCCTCAGCCGTCGCTTCATGTGACTCCACGG
AGTACCGGGCGCCGTCCAGGCACCTCGATTAGTTCTCGAGCTTTTGGAGTACGTCGTCTTTAGGTTGGGG
GGAGGGGTTTTATGCGATGGAGTTTCCCCACACTGAGTGGGTGGAGACTGAAGTTAGGCCAGCTTGGCAC
TTGATGTAATTCTCCTTGGAATTTGCCCTTTTTGAGTTTGGATCTTGGTTCATTCTCAAGCCTCAGACAG
TGGTTCAAAGTTTTTTTCTTCCATTTCAGGTGTCGTGAGGCTAGCACCGCCACCATGCTGCTGGGCTCCC
CTGCGGGCTCATCCTCAATTCTTAGCGATGGAGTGTACGAGAGGCACATGGACCCTCTGCTGCTACCAGG
CGAGCTCGCGAGCCCCAGCCAGGCCCTTGGAGCTGGGGAGATCCCGGCACCTTCTGAGACACCCTGGCTT
TCTCCGGACCCCCTGTTTCTGGAACAGAGGAGGGTCAGAGAAGCAAAGACCGAAGAGGACGGCCCTGCCA
ACACCGAGCAGAAGCTGAAGTCCTTTCCAGAGGACCCTCAGCACCTGGGGGAGTGGGGCCACCTGGACCC
TGCCGAGGAGAACCTGAAGAGCTACCGGAAGCTGCTCCTGTGGGGGTATCAGCTTTCCCAGCCTGACGCT
GCCTCCAGGCTGGACACTGAGGAACTCCGGTTGGTGGAAAGAGATCCACAAGGAAGCAGCCTCCCAGGCG
GGAGGCGGCAGGAGAGCGCTGGGTGCGCCTGCGAGGAGGCCGCCCCCGCGGGGGTGCTGCCTGAGCTGCC
TACGGAGGCGCCCCCTGGGGACGCCCTTGCCGATCCCCCGTCGGGCACCACTGAGGAGGAGGAAGAGCAG
CCTGGGAAGGCCCCGGACCCGCAGGACCCCCAGGACGCGGAGTCCGACTCTGCCACCGGATCGCAGAGGC
AGTCCGTCATCCAGCAGCCTGCCCCGGACAGGGGCACGGCGAAACTGGGAACCAAGAGGCCGCACCCCGA
GGATGGGGACGGGCAGAGCCTCGAGGGCGTCTCTAGCTCCGGCGACAGCGCAGGGCTGGAGGCCGGGCAG
GGCCCTGGGGCTGACGAGCCGGGCTTGTCCCGCGGGAAGCCCTATGCCTGCGGCGAGTGCGGGGAGGCCT
TCGCGTGGCTCTCGCACCTGATGGAGCACCACAGCAGCCATGGCGGCCGGAAGCGCTACGCCTGTCAGGG
CTGCTGGAAGACCTTCCACTTCAGCCTGGCCCTAGCCGAGCACCAGAAGACCCACGAGAAGGAGAAAAGC
TACGCGCTGGGGGGCGCCCGGGGCCCCCAACCGTCCACCCGCGAAGCCCAGGCGGGGGCTAGGGCGGGCG
GTCCCCCAGAGAGCGTGGAGGGCGAGGCTCCCCCCGCACCCCCAGAGGCGCAGAGGTAGTAATGAACTAG
TCCGTAACTTGAAAGTATTTCGATTTCTTGGCTTTATATATCTTGTGGAAAGGACGAATTGAACTAACAC
GCAAGCATGGAACGCGTTAAGTCGACAATCAACCTCTGGATTACAAAATTTGTGAAAGATTGACTGGTAT
TCTTAACTATGTTGCTCCTTTTACGCTATGTGGATACGCTGCTTTAATGCCTTTGTATCATGCTATTGCT
TCCCGTATGGCTTTCATTTTCTCCTCCTTGTATAAATCCTGGTTGCTGTCTCTTTATGAGGAGTTGTGGC
CCGTTGTCAGGCAACGTGGCGTGGTGTGCACTGTGTTTGCTGACGCAACCCCCACTGGTTGGGGCATTGC
CACCACCTGTCAGCTCCTTTCCGGGACTTTCGCTTTCCCCCTCCCTATTGCCACGGCGGAACTCATCGCC
GCCTGCCTTGCCCGCTGCTGGACAGGGGCTCGGCTGTTGGGCACTGACAATTCCGTGGTGTTGTCGGGGA
AATCATCGTCCTTTCCTTGGCTGCTCGCCTGTGTTGCCACCTGGATTCTGCGCGGGACGTCCTTCTGCTA
CGTCCCTTCGGCCCTCAATCCAGCGGACCTTCCTTCCCGCGGCCTGCTGCCGGCTCTGCGGCCTCTTCCG
CGTCTTCGCCTTCGCCCTCAGACGAGTCGGATCTCCCTTTGGGCCGCCTCCCCGCGTCGACTTTAAGACC
AATGACTTACAAGGCAGCTGTAGATCTTAGCCACTTTTTAAAAGAAAAGGGGGGACTGGAAGGGCTAATT
CACTCCCAACGAAGACAAGATCTGCTTTTTGCTTGTACTGGGTCTCTCTGGTTAGACCAGATCTGAGCCT
GGGAGCTCTCTGGCTAACTAGGGAACCCACTGCTTAAGCCTCAATAAAGCTTGCCTTGAGTGCTTCAAGT
AGTGTGTGCCCGTCTGTTGTGTGACTCTGGTAACTAGAGATCCCTCAGACCCTTTTAGTCAGTGTGGAAA
ATCTCTAGCAGTACGTATAGTAGTTCATGTCATCTTATTATTCAGTATTTATAACTTGCAAAGAAATGAA
TATCAGAGAGTGAGAGGAACTTGTTTATTGCAGCTTATAATGGTTACAAATAAAGCAATAGCATCACAAA
TTTCACAAATAAAGCATTTTTTTCACTGCATTCTAGTTGTGGTTTGTCCAAACTCATCAATGTATCTTAT
CATGTCTGGCTCTAGCTATCCCGCCCCTAACTCCGCCCATCCCGCCCCTAACTCCGCCCAGTTCCGCCCA
TTCTCCGCCCCATGGCTGACTAATTTTTTTTATTTATGCAGAGGCCGAGGCCGCCTCGGCCTCTGAGCTA
TTCCAGAAGTAGTGAGGAGGCTTTTTTGGAGGCCTAGGGACGTACCCAATTCGCCCTATAGTGAGTCGTA
TTACGCGCGCTCACTGGCCGTCGTTTTACAACGTCGTGACTGGGAAAACCCTGGCGTTACCCAACTTAAT
CGCCTTGCAGCACATCCCCCTTTCGCCAGCTGGCGTAATAGCGAAGAGGCCCGCACCGATCGCCCTTCCC
AACAGTTGCGCAGCCTGAATGGCGAATGGG
[124 nt withheld, positions 6821-6944]
C
[91 nt withheld, positions 6946-7036]
A
[49 nt withheld, positions 7038-7086]
CCTTTGACGTTGGAGTCCACGTTCTTT
[37 nt withheld, positions 7114-7150]
ACCCTATCTCGGTCTATTCTTTTGATTTATAAGGGATTTTGCCGATTTCGGCCTATTGGTTAAAAAATGA
GCTGATTTAACAAAAATTTAACGCGAATTTTAACAAAATATTAACGCTTACAATTTAGGTGGCACTTTTC
GGGGAAATGTGCGCGGAACCCCTATTTGTTTATTTTTCTAAATACATTCAAATATGTATCCGCTCATGAG
ACAATAACCCTGATAAATGCTTCAATAATATTGAAAAAGGAAGAGTATGAGTATTCAACATTTCCGTGTC
GCCCTTATTCCCTTTTTTGCGGCATTTTGCCTTCCTGTTTTTGCTCACCCAGAAACGCTGGTGAAAGTAA
AAGATGCTGAAGATCAGTTGGGTGCACGAGTGGGTTACATCGAACTGGATCTCAACAGCGGTAAGATCCT
TGAGAGTTTTCGCCCCGAAGAACGTTTTCCAATGATGAGCACTTTTAAAGTTCTGCTATGTGGCGCGGTA
TTATCCCGTATTGACGCCGGGCAAGAGCAACTCGGTCGCCGCATACACTATTCTCAGAATGACTTGGTTG
AGTACTCACCAGTCACAGAAAAGCATCTTACGGATGGCATGACAGTAAGAGAATTATGCAGTGCTGCCAT
AACCATGAGTGATAACACTGCGGCCAACTTACTTCTGACAACGATCGGAGGACCGAAGGAGCTAACCGCT
TTTTTGCACAACATGGGGGATCATGTAACTCGCCTTGATCGTTGGGAACCGGAGCTGAATGAAGCCATAC
CAAACGACGAGCGTGACACCACGATGCCTGTAGCAATGGCAACAACGTTGCGCAAACTATTAACTGGCGA
ACTACTTACTCTAGCTTCCCGGCAACAATTAATAGACTGGATGGAGGCGGATAAAGTTGCAGGACCACTT
CTGCGCTCGGCCCTTCCGGCTGGCTGGTTTATTGCTGATAAATCTGGAGCCGGTGAGCGTGGGTCTCGCG
GTATCATTGCAGCACTGGGGCCAGATGGTAAGCCCTCCCGTATCGTAGTTATCTACACGACGGGGAGTCA
GGCAACTATGGATGAACGAAATAGACAGATCGCTGAGATAGGTGCCTCACTGATTAAGCATTGGTAACTG
TCAGACCAAGTTTACTCATATATACTTTAGATTGATTTAAAACTTCATTTTTAATTTAAAAGGATCTAGG
TGAAGATCCTTTTTGATAATCTCATGACCAAAATCCCTTAACGTGAGTTTTCGTTCCACTGAGCGTCAGA
CCCCGTAGAAAAGATCAAAGGATCTTCTTGAGATCCTTTTTTTCTGCGCGTAATCTGCTGCTTGCAAACA
AAAAAACCACCGCTACCAGCGGTGGTTTGTTTGCCGGATCAAGAGCTACCAACTCTTTTTCCGAAGGTAA
CTGGCTTCAGCAGAGCGCAGATACCAAATACTGTTCTTCTAGTGTAGCCGTAGTTAGGCCACCACTTCAA
GAACTCTGTAGCACCGCCTACATACCTCGCTCTGCTAATCCTGTTACCAGTGGCTGCTGCCAGTGGCGAT
AAGTCGTGTCTTACCGGGTTGGACTCAAGACGATAGTTACCGGATAAGGCGCAGCGGTCGGGCTGAACGG
GGGGTTCGTGCACACAGCCCAGCTTGGAGCGAACGACCTACACCGAACTGAGATACCTACAGCGTGAGCT
ATGAGAAAGCGCCACGCTTCCCGAAGGGAGAAAGGCGGACAGGTATCCGGTAAGCGGCAGGGTCGGAACA
GGAGAGCGCACGAGGGAGCTTCCAGGGGGAAACGCCTGGTATCTTTATAGTCCTGTCGGGTTTCGCCACC
TCTGACTTGAGCGTCGATTTTTGTGATGCTCGTCAGGGGGGCGGAGCCTATGGAAAAACGCCAGCAACGC
GGCCTTTTTACGGTTCCTGGCCTTTTGCTGGCCTTTTGCTCACATGTTCTTTCCTGCGTTATCCCCTGAT
TCTGTGGATAACCGTATTACCGCCTTTGAGTGAGCTGATACCGCTCGCCGCAGCCGAACGACCGAGCGCA
GCGAGTCAGTGAGCGAGGAAGCGGAAGAGCGCCCAATACGCAAACCGCCTCTCCCCGCGCGTTGGCCGAT
TCATTAATGCAGCTGGCACGACAGGTTTCCCGACTGGAAAGCGGGCAGTGAGCGCAACGCAATTAATGTG
AGTTAGCTCACTCATTAGGCACCCCAGGCTTTACACTTTATGCTTCCGGCTCGTATGTTGTGTGGAATTG
TGAGCGGATAACAATTTCACACAGGAAACAGCTATGACCATGATTACGCCAAGCGCGCAATTAACCCTCA
CTAAAGGGAACAAAAGCTGGAGCTGCAAGC
