>Addgene plasmid #142697 | TFORF0837 | depositor partial sequence | sequence record 280229 | Insert
ACCGCCACCATGCTGCTGGGCTCCCCTGCGGGCTCATCCTCAATTCTTAGCGATGGAGTGTACGAGAGGC
ACATGGACCCTCTGCTGCTACCAGGCGAGCTCGCGAGCCCCAGCCAGGCCCTTGGAGCTGGGGAGATCCC
GGCACCTTCTGAGACACCCTGGCTTTCTCCGGACCCCCTGTTTCTGGAACAGAGGAGGGTCAGAGAAGCA
AAGACCGAAGAGGACGGCCCTGCCAACACCGAGCAGAAGCTGAAGTCCTTTCCAGAGGACCCTCAGCACC
TGGGGGAGTGGGGCCACCTGGACCCTGCCGAGGAGAACCTGAAGAGCTACCGGAAGCTGCTCCTGTGGGG
GTATCAGCTTTCCCAGCCTGACGCTGCCTCCAGGCTGGACACTGAGGAACTCCGGTTGGTGGAAAGAGAT
CCACAAGGAAGCAGCCTCCCAGGCGGGAGGCGGCAGGAGAGCGCTGGGTGCGCCTGCGAGGAGGCCGCCC
CCGCGGGGGTGCTGCCTGAGCTGCCTACGGAGGCGCCCCCTGGGGACGCCCTTGCCGATCCCCCGTCGGG
CACCACTGAGGAGGAGGAAGAGCAGCCTGGGAAGGCCCCGGACCCGCAGGACCCCCAGGACGCGGAGTCC
GACTCTGCCACCGGATCGCAGAGGCAGTCCGTCATCCAGCAGCCTGCCCCGGACAGGGGCACGGCGAAAC
TGGGAACCAAGAGGCCGCACCCCGAGGATGGGGACGGGCAGAGCCTCGAGGGCGTCTCTAGCTCCGGCGA
CAGCGCAGGGCTGGAGGCCGGGCAGGGCCCTGGGGCTGACGAGCCGGGCTTGTCCCGCGGGAAGCCCTAT
GCCTGCGGCGAGTGCGGGGAGGCCTTCGCGTGGCTCTCGCACCTGATGGAGCACCACAGCAGCCATGGCG
GCCGGAAGCGCTACGCCTGTCAGGGCTGCTGGAAGACCTTCCACTTCAGCCTGGCCCTAGCCGAGCACCA
GAAGACCCACGAGAAGGAGAAAAGCTACGCGCTGGGGGGCGCCCGGGGCCCCCAACCGTCCACCCGCGAA
GCCCAGGCGGGGGCTAGGGCGGGCGGTCCCCCAGAGAGCGTGGAGGGCGAGGCTCCCCCCGCACCCCCAG
AGGCGCAGAGGTAGTAATGAACTAGTCCGTAACTTGAAAGTATTTCGATTTCTTGGCTTTATATATCTTG
TGGAAAGGACGAATTGAACTAACACGCAAGCATGGA
