>Addgene plasmid #142697 | TFORF0837 | depositor partial sequence | sequence record 280230 | Barcode
ATTGAACTAACACGCAAGCATGGA
